>Addgene plasmid #55002 | mCherry-C-Src-7 | depositor partial sequence | sequence record 85389 | insert sequence
GACCGTCAGATCCGCTAGCGCTACCGGACTCAGATCTCGAGCTCAAGCTTCGAATTCATGGGGAGCAGCA
AGAGCAAGCCCAAGGACCCCAGCCAGCGCCGGCGCAGCCTGGAGCCACCCGACAGCACCCACCACGGGGG
ATTCCCAGCCTCGCAGACCCCCAACAAGACAGCAGCCCCCGACACGCACCGCACCCCCAGCCGCTCCTTT
GGGACCGTGGCCACCGAGCCCAAGCTCTTCGGGGGCTTCAACACTTCTGACACCGTCACGTCGCCGCAGC
GTGCCGGGGCACTGGCTGGCGGCGTCACCACTTTCGTGGCTCTCTATGACTACGAGTCCCGGACTGAAAC
GGACTTGTCCTTCAAGAAAGGAGAACGCCTGCAGATTGTCAACAACACGGAAGGTGACTGGTGGCTGGCT
CATTCCCTCACTACAGGACAGACGGGCTACATCCCCAGTAACTATGTCGCGCCCTCAGACTCCATCCAGG
CTGAAGAGTGGTACTTTGGGAAGATCACTCGTCGGGAGTCCGAGCGGCTGCTGCTCAACCCCGAAAACCC
CCGGGGAACCTTCTTGGTCCGGGAGAGCGAGACGACAAAAGGTGCCTATTGCCTCTCCGTTTCTGACTTT
GACAACGCCAAGGGGCTCAATGTGAAGCACTACAAGATCCGCAAGCTGGACAGCGGCGGCTTCTACATCA
CCTCACGCACACAGTTCAGCAGCCTGCAGCAGCTGGTGGCCTACTACTCCAAACATGCTGATGGCTTGTG
CCACCGCCTGACCAACGTCTGCCCCACGTCCAAGCCCCAGACCCAGGGACTCGCCAAGGACGCGTGGGAA
ATCCCCCGGGAGTCGCTGCGGCTGGAGGTGAAGCTGGGGCAGGGCTGCTTTGGAGAGGTCTGGATGGGGA
CCTGGAACGGCACCACCAGAGTGGCCATAAAGACTCTGAAGCCCGGCACCATGTCCCCGGAGGCCTTCCT
GCAGGAAGCCCAAGTGATGAAGAAGCTCCGGCATGAGAAGCTGGTTCAGCTGTACGCAGTGGTGTCGGAA
GAGCCCATCTACATCGTCACTGAGTACATGAGCAAGGGGAGCCTCCTGGATTTCCTGAAGGGAGAGATGG
GCAAGTACCTGCGGCTGCCACAGCTCGTCGATATGGCTGCTCAGATTGCATCCGGCATGGCCTATGTGGA
GAGGATGAACTACGTGCACCGAGACCTGCGGGCGGCCAACATCCTGGTGGGGGAGAACCTGGTGTGCAAG
GTGGCTGACTTTGGGCTGGCACGCCTCATCGAGGACAACGAGTACACAGCACGGCAAGGTGCCAAGTTCC
CCATCAAGTGGACAGCCCCCGAGGCAGCCCTCTATGGCCGGTTCACCATCAAGTCGGATGTCTGGTCCTT
CGGCATCCTGCTGACTGAGCTGACCACCAAGGGCCGGGTGCCATACCCAGGGATGGTCAACAGGGAGGTG
CTGGACCAGGTGGAGAGGGGCTACCGCATGCCCTGCCCGCCCGAGTGCCCCGAGTCGCTGCATGACCTCA
TGTGCCAGTGCTGGCGGAAGGACCCTGAGGAGCGGCCCACTTTTGAGTACCTGCAGGCCTTCCTGGAGGA
CTACTTCACCTCGACAGAGCCCCAGTACCAGCCTGGAGAGAACCTACGGGATCCACCGGTCGCCACCATG
GTGAGCAAGGGCGAGGAGGATAACATGGCCATCATCAAGGAGTTCATGCGCTTCAAGGTGCACATGGAGG
GCTCCGTGAACGGCCACGAGTTCGAGATCGAGGGCGAGGGCGAGGGCCGCCCCTACGAGGGCACCCAGAC
CGCCAAGCTGAAGGTGACCAAGGGTGGCCCCCTGCCCTTCGCCTGGGACATCCTGTCCCCTCAGTTCATG
TACGGCTCCAAGGCCTACGTGAAGCACCCCGCCGACATCCCCGACTACTTGAAGCTGTCCTTCCCCGAGG
GCTTCAAGTGGGAGCGCGTGATGAACTTCGAGGACGGCGGCGTGGTGACCGTGACCCAGGACTCCTCCCT
GCAGGACGGCGAGTTCATCTACAAGGTGAAGCTGCGCGGCACCAACTTCCCCTCCGACGGCCCCGTAATG
CAGAAGAAGACCATGGGCTGGGAGGCCTCCTCCGAGCGGATGTACCCCGAGGACGGCGCCCTGAAGGGCG
AGATCAAGCAGAGGCTGAAGCTGAAGGACGGCGGCCACTACGACGCTGAGGTCAAGACCACCTACAAGGC
CAAGAAGCCCGTGCAGCTGCCCGGCGCCTACAACGTCAACATCAAGTTGGACATCACCTCCCACAACGAG
GACTACACCATCGTGGAACAGTACGAACGCGCCGAGGGCCGCCACTCCACCGGCGGCATGGACGAGCTGT
ACAAGTAAAGCGGCCGCGACTCTAGATCATAATCAGCCATACCACATT
