>Addgene plasmid #55002 | mCherry-C-Src-7 | addgene partial sequence | sequence record 100076 | C-ter-GFP 5'-CTCCTCGCCCTTGCTCAC-3'
GGCTGGTACTGGGGCTCTGTCGAGGTGAAGTAGTCCTCCAGGAAGGCCTGCAGGTACTCAAAAGTGGGCC
GCTCCTCAGGGTCCTTCCGCCAGCACTGGCACATGAGGTCATGCAGCGACTCGGGGCACTCGGGCGGGCA
GGGCATGCGGTAGCCCCTCTCCACCTGGTCCAGCACCTCCCTGTTGACCATCCCTGGGTATGGCACCCGG
CCCTTGGTGGTCAGCTCAGTCAGCAGGATGCCGAAGGACCAGACATCCGACTTGATGGTGAACCGGCCAT
AGAGGGCTGCCTCGGGGGCTGTCCACTTGATGGGGAACTTGGCACCTTGCCGTGCTGTGTACTCGTTGTC
CTCGATGAGGCGTGCCAGCCCAAAGTCAGCCACCTTGCACACCAGGTTCTCCCCCACCAGGATGTTGGCC
GCCCGCAGGTCTCGGTGCACGTAGTTCATCCTCTCCACATAGGCCATGCCGGATGCAATCTGAGCAGCCA
TATCGACGAGCTGTGGCAGCCGCAGGTACTTGCCCATCTCTCCCTTCAGGAAATCCAGGAGGCTCCCCTT
GCTCATGTACTCAGTGACGATGTAGATGGGCTCTTCCGACACCACTGCGTACAGCTGAACCAGCTTCTCA
TGCCGGAGCTTCTTCATCACTTGGGCTTCCTGCAGGAAGGCCTCCGGGGACATGGTGCCGGGCTTCAGAG
TCTTTATGGCCACTCTGGTGGTGCCGTTCCAGGTCCCCATCCAGACCTCTCCAAAGCAGCCCTGCCCCAG
CTTCACCTCCAGCCGCAGCGACTCCCGGGGGATTTCCCACGCGTCCTTGGCGAGTCCCTGG
