[The description below was written by a language model from this plasmid's Addgene catalogue record.]
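Description:
mCherry-C-Src-7 is a mammalian expression plasmid built on an mCherry fusion-vector backbone (recorded as about 4.75 kb without the insert) that expresses chicken (Gallus gallus) c-Src fused to the red fluorescent protein mCherry. It is maintained in E. coli as a high-copy plasmid under kanamycin selection, and it carries a neomycin resistance marker so that transfected mammalian cells can be selected with G418. The record does not name the origins of replication, and no feature table is provided, so the detailed layout of the backbone cannot be confirmed beyond the catalogue fields.

Expression of the insert is driven by the CMV promoter, a strong constitutive promoter for mammalian cells. The listed sequencing primers imply that the cassette lies between the CMV promoter and an SV40 polyadenylation signal. mCherry is supplied by the backbone and sits at the C terminus of the fusion, leaving the N terminus of c-Src free. This arrangement matters because c-Src is a non-receptor tyrosine kinase whose membrane association generally depends on N-terminal lipid modification. The "7" in the name may refer to a linker between the two partners, but the record does not state this, and the cloning method is listed as unknown.

The stated purpose is as a localization marker for membranes and vesicles in fluorescence imaging, with mCherry excitation and emission maxima of 587 nm and 610 nm. It belongs to a set of fluorescent protein fusions intended for live- or fixed-cell imaging of subcellular structures.
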