Addgene plasmid #55002: mCherry-C-Src-7
Purpose: Localization: Membrane/Vesicles, Excitation: 587, Emission: 610
Depositing lab: Michael Davidson. Depositing organization: Florida State University, Tallahassee. Publication: The fluorescent protein palette: tools for cellular imaging. Day RN, Davidson MW. Chem Soc Rev. 2009 Oct;38(10):2887-921. doi: 10.1039/b901966a. Epub 2009 Aug 4. PubMed 19771335.
Backbone
  Vector backbone: mCherry
  Backbone size w/o insert (bp): 4750
  Vector type: Mammalian Expression
  Selectable markers: Neomycin (select with G418)
Growth in bacteria
  Bacterial resistance: Kanamycin, 50 μg/mL
  Growth temperature: 37°C
  Growth strain: DH5alpha
  Copy number: High Copy
Gene/Insert
  Gene/Insert name: C-Src (alt name: XM_001232484.1)
  Species: G. gallus (chicken)
  Promoter: CMV
  Tag / fusion protein: mCherry (C terminal on backbone)
  Cloning method: Unknown
  Sequencing primers: 5′ CMV-F; 3′ SV40pA-R
Terms and licenses: Academic/Nonprofit Terms; Industry Terms: Not Available to Industry
Depositor comments: . Excitation = 587; Emission = 610
How to cite: mCherry-C-Src-7 was a gift from Michael Davidson (Addgene plasmid # 55002 ; http://n2t.net/addgene:55002 ; RRID:Addgene_55002)
